Addgene plasmid #57573: tdEos-Actin-N-10
Purpose: Localization: Actin, Excitation: 505 / 569, Emission: 516 / 581
Depositing lab: Michael Davidson. Depositing organization: Florida State University, Tallahassee.
Backbone
  Vector backbone: tdEos-N1
  Backbone size w/o insert (bp): 4750
  Vector type: Mammalian Expression
  Selectable markers: Neomycin (select with G418)
Growth in bacteria
  Bacterial resistance: Kanamycin, 50 μg/mL
  Growth temperature: 37°C
  Growth strain: DH5alpha
  Copy number: High Copy
Gene/Insert
  Gene/Insert name: Actin (alt name: NM_001101.3)
  Species: H. sapiens (human)
  Entrez Gene: ACTB (a.k.a. BKRNS, BNS, BRWS1, CSMH, DDS1, PS1TP5BP1, THC8)
  Promoter: CMV
  Tag / fusion protein: tdEos (C terminal on backbone)
  Cloning method: Unknown
  Sequencing primers: 5′ CMV-F; 3′ SV40pA-R
Terms and licenses: Academic/Nonprofit Terms; Industry Terms
Depositor comments: . Excitation = 505 / 569; Emission = 516 / 581
How to cite: tdEos-Actin-N-10 was a gift from Michael Davidson (Addgene plasmid # 57573 ; http://n2t.net/addgene:57573 ; RRID:Addgene_57573)
