[The description below was written by a language model from this plasmid's Addgene catalogue record.]
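Description:
tdEos-Actin-N-10 is a mammalian expression plasmid built on the tdEos-N1 backbone (about 4.75 kb without the insert), an N1-style fusion vector in which a gene of interest is placed upstream of the fluorescent protein coding sequence. It is maintained in E. coli as a high-copy plasmid under kanamycin selection, and it carries a neomycin resistance marker that allows G418 selection of transfected mammalian cells. The record does not include a feature table, so the origin of replication and other backbone elements are not itemised. The listed 3′ sequencing primer implies that an SV40 polyadenylation signal lies downstream of the expression cassette.

The payload is human beta-actin (ACTB), transcribed from the CMV promoter and fused at its C terminus to tdEos. The "10" in the name probably refers to the length of the linker between actin and the tag, but the record does not say so. tdEos is a tandem-dimer form of the photoconvertible protein Eos. The two recorded excitation/emission pairs, 505/516 nm and 569/581 nm, correspond to its green state and its red state after photoconversion.

The stated purpose is actin localization: expression of the fusion labels actin structures in living or fixed mammalian cells. Because the tag is photoconvertible, such a construct suits experiments in which a chosen subpopulation of molecules is optically highlighted and followed. It also suits single-molecule localization microscopy, although the record does not name specific applications. The cloning method used to assemble the construct is listed as unknown.
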