>Addgene plasmid #57573 | tdEos-Actin-N-10 | depositor partial sequence | sequence record 88720 | insert sequence
TCCGGCTAGCGGACGCCACCATGGATGATGATATCGCCGCGCTCGTCGTCGACAACGGCTCCGGCATGTG
CAAGGCCGGCTTCGCGGGCGACGATGCCCCCCGGGCCGTCTTCCCCTCCATCGTGGGGCGCCCCAGGCAC
CAGGGCGTGATGGTGGGCATGGGTCAGAAGGATTCCTATGTGGGCGACGAGGCCCAGAGCAAGAGAGGCA
TCCTCACCCTGAAGTACCCCATCGAGCACGGCATCGTCACCAACTGGGACGACATGGAGAAAATCTGGCA
CCACACCTTCTACAATGAGCTGCGTGTGGCTCCCGAGGAGCACCCCGTGCTGCTGACCGAGGCCCCCCTG
AACCCCAAGGCCAACCGCGAGAAGATGACCCAGATCATGTTTGAGACCTTCAACACCCCAGCCATGTACG
TTGCTATCCAGGCTGTGCTATCCCTGTACGCCTCTGGCCGTACCACTGGCATCGTGATGGACTCCGGTGA
CGGGGTCACCCACACTGTGCCCATCTACGAGGGGTATGCCCTCCCCCATGCCATCCTGCGTCTGGACCTG
GCTGGCCGGGACCTGACTGACTACCTCATGAAGATCCTCACCGAGCGCGGCTACAGCTTCACCACCACGG
CCGAGCGGGAAATCGTGCGTGACATTAAGGAGAAGCTGTGCTACGTCGCCCTGGACTTCGAGCAAGAGAT
GGCCACGGCTGCTTCCAGCTCCTCCCTGGAGAAGAGCTACGAGCTGCCTGACGGCCAGGTCATCACCATT
GGCAATGAGCGGTTCCGCTGCCCTGAGGCACTCTTCCAGCCTTCCTTCCTGGGCATGGAGTCCTGTGGCA
TCCACGAAACTACCTTCAACTCCATCATGAAGTGTGACGTGGACATCCGCAAAGACCTGTACGCCAACAC
AGTGCTGTCTGGCGGCACCACCATGTACCCTGGCATTGCCGACAGGATGCAGAAGGAGATCACTGCCCTG
GCACCCAGCACAATGAAGATCAAGATCATTGCTCCTCCTGAGCGCAAGTACTCCGTGTGGATCGGCGGCT
CCATCCTGGCCTCGCTGTCCACCTTCCAGCAGATGTGGATCAGCAAGCAGGAGTATGACGAGTCCGGCCC
CTCCATCGTCCACCGCAAATGCTTCAGCTCCGGAGGGGATCCACCGGTCGCCACCATGAGTGCGATTAAG
CCAGACATGAAGATCAACCTCCGTATGGAAGGCAACGTAAACGGGCACCACTTTGTGATCGACGGAGATG
GTACAGGCAAGCCTTTTGAGGGAAAACAGAGTATGGATCTTGAAGTCAAAGAGGGCGGACCTCTGCCTTT
TGCCTTTGATATCCTGACCACTGCATTCCATTACGGCAACAGGGTATTCGCCGAATATCCAGACCACATA
CAAGACTATTTTAAGCAGTCGTTTCCTAAGGGGTATTCGTGGGAACGAAGCTTGACTTTCGAAGACGGGG
GCATTTGCATTGCCAGAAACGACATAACAATGGAAGGGGACACTTTCTATAATAAAGTTCGATTTCACGG
TGTAAACTTTCCCGCCAATGGTCCAGTTATGCAGAAGAAGACGCTGAAATGGGAGCCCTCCACTGAGAAA
ATGTATGTGCGTGATGGAGTGCTGACTGGTGATATTCGCATGGCTTTGTTGCTTGAAGGAAATGCCCATT
ACCGATGTGACTTCAGAACTACTTACAAAGCTAAGGAGAAGGGTGTCAAGTTACCAGGCTACCACTTTGT
GGACCACTGCATTGAGATTTTAAGCCATGACAAAGATTACAACAAGGTTAAGCTGTATGAGCATGCTGTT
GCTCATTCTGGATTGCCTGACAATGCCAGACGATCCGGTAGCGGTCACGGTACTGGTTCTACTGGTTCTG
GTTCTTCTGAGAGTGCGATTAAGCCAGACATGAAGATCAACCTCCGTATGGAAGGCAACGTAAACGGGCA
CCACTTTGTGATCGACGGAGATGGTACAGGCAAGCCTTTTGAGGGAAAACAGAGTATGGATCTTGAAGTC
AAAGAGGGCGGACCTCTGCCTTTTGCCTTTGATATCCTGACCACTGCATTCCATTACGGCAACAGGGTAT
TCGCCGAATATCCAGACCACATACAAGACTATTTTAAGCAGTCGTTTCCTAAGGGGTATTCGTGGGAACG
AAGCTTGACTTTCGAAGACGGGGGCATTTGCATTGCCAGAAACGACATAACAATGGAAGGGGACACTTTC
TATAATAAAGTTCGATTTCACGGTGTAAACTTTCCCGCCAATGGTCCAGTTATGCAGAAGAAGACGCTGA
AATGGGAGCCCTCCACTGAGAAAATGTATGTGCGTGATGGAGTGCTGACTGGTGATATTCGCATGGCTTT
GTTGCTTGAAGGAAATGCCCATTACCGATGTGACTTCAGAACTACTTACAAAGCTAAGGAGAAGGGTGTC
AAGTTACCAGGCTACCACTTTGTGGACCACTGCATTGAGATTTTAAGCCATGACAAAGATTACAACAAGG
TTAAGCTGTATGAGCATGCTGTTGCTCATTCTGGATTGCCTGACAATGCCAGACGATAAGCGGCCGCGAC
TCTAGATCATAATCAGCCATACCAACATTT
