>Addgene plasmid #57573 | tdEos-Actin-N-10 | addgene partial sequence | sequence record 138236 | SV40pA-R 5'-GAAATTTGTGATGCTATTGC-3'
GTTAACAACAACAATTGCATTCATTTTATGTTTCAGGTTCAGGGGGAGGTGTGGGAGGTTTTTTAAAGCA
AGTAAAACCTCTACAAATGTGGTATGGCTGATTATGATCTAGAGTCGCGGCCGCTTATCGTCTGGCATTG
TCAGGCAATCCAGAATGAGCAACAGCATGCTCATACAGCTTAACCTTGTTGTAATCTTTGTCATGGCTTA
AAATCTCAATGCAGTGGTCCACAAAGTGGTAGCCTGGTAACTTGACACCCTTCTCCTTAGCTTTGTAAGT
AGTTCTGAAGTCACATCGGTAATGGGCATTTCCTTCAAGCAACAAAGCCATGCGAATATCACCAGTCAGC
ACTCCATCACGCACATACATTTTCTCAGTGGAGGGCTCCCATTTCAGCGTCTTCTTCTGCATAACTGGAC
CATTGGCGGGAAAGTTTACACCGTGAAATCGAACTTTATTATAGAAAGTGTCCCCTTCCATTGTTATGTC
GTTTCTGGCAATGCAAATGCCCCCGTCTTCGAAAGTCAAGCTTCGTTCCCACGAATACCCCTTAGGAAAC
GACTGCTTAAAATAGTCTTGTATGTGGTCTGGATATTCGGCGAATACCCTGTTGCCGTAATGGAATGCAG
TGGTCAGGATATCAAAGGCAAAAGGCAGAGGTCCGCCCTCTTTGACTTCAAGATCCATACTCTGTTTTCC
CTCAAAAGGCTTGCCTGTACCATCTCCGTCGATCACAAAGTGGTGCCCGTTTACGTTGCCTTCCATACGG
AGGTT
