>Addgene plasmid #57573 | tdEos-Actin-N-10 | addgene partial sequence | sequence record 139478 | CMV-F 5'-CGCAAATGGGCGGTAGGCGTG-3'
ACCGTCAGATCCGCTAGCGACGCCACCATGGATGATGATATCGCCGCGCTCGTCGTCGACAACGGCTCCG
GCATGTGCAAGGCCGGCTTCGCGGGCGACGATGCCCCCCGGGCCGTCTTCCCCTCCATCGTGGGGCGCCC
CAGGCACCAGGGCGTGATGGTGGGCATGGGTCAGAAGGATTCCTATGTGGGCGACGAGGCCCAGAGCAAG
AGAGGCATCCTCACCCTGAAGTACCCCATCGAGCACGGCATCGTCACCAACTGGGACGACATGGAGAAAA
TCTGGCACCACACCTTCTACAATGAGCTGCGTGTGGCTCCCGAGGAGCACCCCGTGCTGCTGACCGAGGC
CCCCCTGAACCCCAAGGCCAACCGCGAGAAGATGACCCAGATCATGTTTGAGACCTTCAACACCCCAGCC
ATGTACGTTGCTATCCAGGCTGTGCTATCCCTGTACGCCTCTGGCCGTACCACTGGCATCGTGATGGACT
CCGGTGACGGGGTCACCCACACTGTGCCCATCTACGAGGGGTATGCCCTCCCCCATGCCATCCTGCGTCT
GGACCTGGCTGGCCGGGACCTGACTGACTACCTCATGAAGATCCTCACCGAGCGCGGCTACAGCTTCACC
ACCACGGCCGAGCGGGAAATCGTGCGTGACATTAAGGAGAAGCTGTGCTACGTCGCCCTGGACTTCGAGC
AAGAGATGGCCACGGCTGCTTCCAGCTCCTCCCTGGAGAAGAGCTACGAGCTGCCTGACGGCCAGGTCAT
CACCATTGGCAATGAGCGGTTCCGCTGCCCTGAGGCACTCTTCCAGCCTTCCTTCCTGGG
